>Addgene plasmid #115376 | LOC110681163 Neuropeptide FF receptor | addgene full sequence | sequence record 221321 | Addgene NGS Result
GTGTGTCAGTTAGGGTGTGGAAAGTCCCCAGGCTCCCCAGCAGGCAGAAGTATGCAAAGCATGCATCTCA
ATTAGTCAGCAACCAGGTGTGGAAAGTCCCCAGGCTCCCCAGCAGGCAGAAGTATGCAAAGCATGCATCT
CAATTAGTCAGCAACCATAGTCCCGCCCCTAACTCCGCCCATCCCGCCCCTAACTCCGCCCAGTTCCGCC
CATTCTCCGCCCCATGGCTGACTAATTTTTTTTATTTATGCAGAGGCCGAGGCCGCCTCGGCCTCTGAGC
TATTCCAGAAGTAGTGAGGAGGCTTTTTTGGAGGCCTAGGCTTTTGCAAAAAGCTCCTCGATCGAGGGGC
TCGCATCTCTCCTTCACGCGCCCGCCGCCCTACCTGAGGCCGCCATCCACGCCGGTTGAGTCGCGTTCTG
CCGCCTCCCGCCTGTGGTGCCTCCTGAACTGCGTCCGCCGTCTAGGTAAGTTTAAAGCTCAGGTCGAGAC
CGGGCCTTTGTCCGGCGCTCCCTTGGAGCCTACCTAGACTCAGCCGGCTCTCCACGCTTTGCCTGACCCT
GCTTGCTCAACTCTACGTCTTTGTTTCGTTTTCTGTTCTGCGCCGTTACAGATCCAAGCTCTGAAAAACC
AGAAAGTTAACTGGTAAGTTTAGTCTTTTTGTCTTTTATTTCAGGTCCCGGATCCGGTGGTGGTGCAAAT
CAAAGAACTGCTCCTCAGTGGATGTTGCCTTTACTTCTAGGCCTGTACGGAAGTGTTACTTCTGCTCTAA
AAGCTGCGGAATTCCGGAATTTCCTCGAGATGAAAACCGGGTTCAGTTTACAACCGGAGGACGCATCTCT
TTTGAGAGTTCCTGCCCCACGGTTTTTTTGGGCCATGCCAACAGCGATCAACACATCGCAACATTCTTAC
CCTATGGAAGTGTGGGATCAAATTCCAGACAAAGACATCATTTTAAAGCTGTCCGTTTTGATACCGATTG
TACTGTTTGGCATATTGGGTAACGTTTCCCTCTTGGAAATTATTTTCTCCAATCGATCATTGCGCACACC
AACGCATATGTTAATAGCAAATCTCGCCCTCATTGATTTGGTGACGTTGTTGATTTGTCCACCAATGTTC
ATATTGCACGACATTCATCAGAGTTACGTACTAGGACCAATTGGATGTAAGCTGGAAGGATTTGTTGAAG
GTGGACTTCTTATCACTTCTATTTTGGCTCTCTGTGTCGTAAGTTACGATCGTTTGGCAGCAATTGTTCT
ATCCAGAAAAGCGAGATTCAAAATGAGTAGCGTTATTGTAGCATCGATTGGGTGCTGGATTTTAGGGTTT
GTTGCTGCTTTGCCCTTAGCAATTTATCGAAACTTCAAAGAAAGAGACTGGAGCAATTTTCACGAAACAT
TTTGCTCGGAAGATAAACATGTGATGCCACTATACTGGGACTATATAATTATCTTGTTGGTTTGGCTTCC
GTTGAGTGTCATGATGGTTACTTACAGTACGATCTTGTGTAAACTAGATCGGTATGAAAGAAAAGCAATG
AACAGGGAGCATCCAATGGTTGTAAGGTACAAAAGTCGTGTGGCCAAAACATTATTTATTGTACTTATTA
CCTTCATAATTGTAAGGATTCCTTTCACCGTTATGATCCTGATCTACTACAAGGATGTCGACGATAATAA
TAGTTTTGCGATAAGTGAAAGCTTCATTATGCTTTGGTGGTTTGCCAAAGTTGCTTTCATATTCTTGTAT
TCTGCAATGAATCCGATCATTTATGGATTGACCAATAGAACATTTCGGAGAGCATTCAGGGATTCGAGAA
TCCTTGGGACACTTTTACGCTTCAGCGACGATGAGCAAGTTGATGAAAAACCAAAAAAGCCAAGGATCAT
ATCATTTTCGAAGAAAACGCATACTGAAGGAATGATTTCAAAAAGAGGAATCAAAAGACGATCGGCTACT
AACTGGCTAAATTCCACAATAAGATGGAAGGATAGGCGTTACAATAATAGAAAAGTGGAAAACAATAACC
CGGAAGCTAATGGAACACAATCATCGGAAACAGGAGCGAGGAATGCGTCTCAGGAACAGAAAGCCTCAGT
CAATGAGCCAATAATCGCTAAGCTGACGTAAGCGGCCGCTAGACTAGTCTAGAGAAAAAACCTCCCACAC
CTCCCCCTGAACCTGAAACATAAAATGAATGCAATTGTTGTTGTTAACTTGTTTATTGCAGCTTATAATG
GTTACAAATAAAGCAATAGCATCACAAATTTCACAAATAAAGCATTTTTTTCACTGCATTCTAGTTGTGG
TTTGTCCAAACTCATCAATGTATCTTATCATGTCTGGATCCCCGGGTACCGAGCTCGAATTAATTCCTCT
TCCGCTTCCTCGCTCACTGACTCGCTGCGCTCGGTCGTTCGGCTGCGGCGAGCGGTATCAGCTCACTCAA
AGGCGGTAATACGGTTATCCACAGAATCAGGGGATAACGCAGGAAAGAACATGTGAGCAAAAGGCCAGCA
AAAGGCCAGGAACCGTAAAAAGGCCGCGTTGCTGGCGTTTTTCCATAGGCTCCGCCCCCCTGACGAGCAT
CACAAAAATCGACGCTCAAGTCAGAGGTGGCGAAACCCGACAGGACTATAAAGATACCAGGCGTTTCCCC
CTGGAAGCTCCCTCGTGCGCTCTCCTGTTCCGACCCTGCCGCTTACCGGATACCTGTCCGCCTTTCTCCC
TTCGGGAAGCGTGGCGCTTTCTCATAGCTCACGCTGTAGGTATCTCAGTTCGGTGTAGGTCGTTCGCTCC
AAGCTGGGCTGTGTGCACGAACCCCCCGTTCAGCCCGACCGCTGCGCCTTATCCGGTAACTATCGTCTTG
AGTCCAACCCGGTAAGACACGACTTATCGCCACTGGCAGCAGCCACTGGTAACAGGATTAGCAGAGCGAG
GTATGTAGGCGGTGCTACAGAGTTCTTGAAGTGGTGGCCTAACTACGGCTACACTAGAAGAACAGTATTT
GGTATCTGCGCTCTGCTGAAGCCAGTTACCTTCGGAAAAAGAGTTGGTAGCTCTTGATCCGGCAAACAAA
CCACCGCTGGTAGCGGTGGTTTTTTTGTTTGCAAGCAGCAGATTACGCGCAGAAAAAAAGGATCTCAAGA
AGATCCTTTGATCTTTTCTACGGGGTCTGACGCTCAGTGGAACGAAAACTCACGTTAAGGGATTTTGGTC
ATGAGATTATCAAAAAGGATCTTCACCTAGATCCTTTTAAATTAAAAATGAAGTTTTAAATCAATCTAAA
GTATATATGAGTAAACTTGGTCTGACAGTTACCAATGCTTAATCAGTGAGGCACCTATCTCAGCGATCTG
TCTATTTCGTTCATCCATAGTTGCCTGACTCCCCGTCGTGTAGATAACTACGATACGGGAGGGCTTACCA
TCTGGCCCCAGTGCTGCAATGATACCGCGAGACCCACGCTCACCGGCTCCAGATTTATCAGCAATAAACC
AGCCAGCCGGAAGGGCCGAGCGCAGAAGTGGTCCTGCAACTTTATCCGCCTCCATCCAGTCTATTAATTG
TTGCCGGGAAGCTAGAGTAAGTAGTTCGCCAGTTAATAGTTTGCGCAACGTTGTTGCCATTGCTACAGGC
ATCGTGGTGTCACGCTCGTCGTTTGGTATGGCTTCATTCAGCTCCGGTTCCCAACGATCAAGGCGAGTTA
CATGATCCCCCATGTTGTGCAAAAAAGCGGTTAGCTCCTTCGGTCCTCCGATCGTTGTCAGAAGTAAGTT
GGCCGCAGTGTTATCACTCATGGTTATGGCAGCACTGCATAATTCTCTTACTGTCATGCCATCCGTAAGA
TGCTTTTCTGTGACTGGTGAGTACTCAACCAAGTCATTCTGAGAATAGTGTATGCGGCGACCGAGTTGCT
CTTGCCCGGCGTCAATACGGGATAATACCGCGCCACATAGCAGAACTTTAAAAGTGCTCATCATTGGAAA
ACGTTCTTCGGGGCGAAAACTCTCAAGGATCTTACCGCTGTTGAGATCCAGTTCGATGTAACCCACTCGT
GCACCCAACTGATCTTCAGCATCTTTTACTTTCACCAGCGTTTCTGGGTGAGCAAAAACAGGAAGGCAAA
ATGCCGCAAAAAAGGGAATAAGGGCGACACGGAAATGTTGAATACTCATACTCTTCCTTTTTCAATATTA
TTGAAGCATTTATCAGGGTTATTGTCTCATGAGCGGATACATATTTGAATGTATTTAGAAAAATAAACAA
ATAGGGGTTCCGCGCACATTTCCCCGAAAAGTGCCACCTGCAAGCTTGGCTGTGGAAT
Features (pLannotate 1.2.2; 7 found; start..end, strand, type, name):
      1..330     +  promoter       SV40 promoter: SV40 enhancer and early promoter
    346..614     +  LTR            5' LTR (truncated): truncated 5' long terminal repeat (LTR) from human T-cell leukemia virus (HTLV) type 1
    644..740     +  intron         SV40 intron: modified SV40 intron with splice donor and acceptor sites
   2216..2350    +  polyA_signal   SV40 poly(A) signal: SV40 polyadenylation signal
   2560..3148    -  rep_origin     ori: high-copy-number ColE1/pMB1/pBR322/pUC origin of replication
   3319..4179    -  CDS            AmpR: β-lactamase; bla; confers resistance to ampicillin, carbenicillin, and related antibiotics
   4180..4284    -  promoter       AmpR promoter: bla
