[The description below was written by a language model from this plasmid's Addgene catalogue record and pLannotate feature annotations shown in this document.]
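Description:
LOC110681163 Neuropeptide FF receptor is a mammalian expression plasmid built on the pME18s backbone, carrying the coding sequence of an Aedes aegypti G protein-coupled receptor annotated as a neuropeptide FF receptor (also recorded as AAEL008267 and GPRNPR5). The sequenced plasmid is about 4.3 kb. It is maintained in E. coli through a high-copy ColE1/pUC-type origin of replication and selected with ampicillin via a β-lactamase gene driven by its native bla promoter. No mammalian selection marker is annotated, which fits transient transfection rather than stable line generation.

Expression is driven by the composite arrangement typical of pME18s: the SV40 enhancer and early promoter, followed by a truncated HTLV-1 5' LTR segment and a modified SV40 intron with splice donor and acceptor sites. Together these elements promote strong transcription and efficient processing of the message in mammalian cells. An SV40 polyadenylation signal terminates the transcript. The feature table does not annotate the receptor itself, but the unannotated interval of roughly 1.5 kb between the intron and the poly(A) signal is where the insert would be expected to lie. No epitope tags or reporters are annotated. The record is inconsistent about how the insert was introduced: the cloning method field lists Gateway cloning, while the depositor comment says the coding sequence was inserted using NotI and XhoI sites.

The stated purpose is heterologous expression of the mosquito receptor in mammalian cells. The associated publication concerns small-molecule agonists of an Ae. aegypti neuropeptide Y receptor that block mosquito biting, but the record does not describe this particular receptor's role in that work.
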