Addgene plasmid #115376: LOC110681163 Neuropeptide FF receptor
Purpose: Expresses Ae. aegypti receptor in mammalian cells
Depositing lab: Leslie Vosshall. Depositing organization: Rockefeller University. Publication: Small-Molecule Agonists of Ae. aegypti Neuropeptide Y Receptor Block Mosquito Biting. Duvall LB, Ramos-Espiritu L, Barsoum KE, Glickman JF, Vosshall LB. Cell. 2019 Feb 7;176(4):687-701.e5. doi: 10.1016/j.cell.2018.12.004. PubMed 30735632.
Backbone
  Vector backbone: pME18s
  Vector type: Mammalian Expression
Growth in bacteria
  Bacterial resistance: Ampicillin, 100 μg/mL
  Growth temperature: 37°C
  Growth strain: DH5alpha
  Copy number: High Copy
Gene/Insert
  Gene/Insert name: LOC110681163 Neuropeptide FF receptor
  Species: Aedes aegypti
  Entrez Gene: LOC110681163 (a.k.a. AaeL_AAEL008267, AAEL008267, GPRNPR5)
  Cloning method: Gateway Cloning
Terms and licenses: Academic/Nonprofit Terms; Industry Terms: Not Available to Industry
Depositor comments: The neuropeptide CDS was inserted into the pME18s plasmid using NotI and XhoI sites.
How to cite: LOC110681163 Neuropeptide FF receptor was a gift from Leslie Vosshall (Addgene plasmid # 115376 ; http://n2t.net/addgene:115376 ; RRID:Addgene_115376)
