>Addgene plasmid #115376 | LOC110681163 Neuropeptide FF receptor | depositor partial sequence | sequence record 217382 | neuropeptide CDS
ATGAAAACCGGGTTCAGTTTACAACCGGAGGACGCATCTCTTTTGAGAGTTCCTGCCCCACGGTTTTTTT
GGGCCATGCCAACAGCGATCAACACATCGCAACATTCTTACCCTATGGAAGTGTGGGATCAAATTCCAGA
CAAAGACATCATTTTAAAGCTGTCCGTTTTGATACCGATTGTACTGTTTGGCATATTGGGTAACGTTTCC
CTCTTGGAAATTATTTTCTCCAATCGATCATTGCGCACACCAACGCATATGTTAATAGCAAATCTCGCCC
TCATTGATTTGGTGACGTTGTTGATTTGTCCACCAATGTTCATATTGCACGACATTCATCAGAGTTACGT
ACTAGGACCAATTGGATGTAAGCTGGAAGGATTTGTTGAAGGTGGACTTCTTATCACTTCTATTTTGGCT
CTCTGTGTCGTAAGTTACGATCGTTTGGCAGCAATTGTTCTATCCAGAAAAGCGAGATTCAAAATGAGTA
GCGTTATTGTAGCATCGATTGGGTGCTGGATTTTAGGGTTTGTTGCTGCTTTGCCCTTAGCAATTTATCG
AAACTTCAAAGAAAGAGACTGGAGCAATTTTCACGAAACATTTTGCTCGGAAGATAAACATGTGATGCCA
CTATACTGGGACTATATAATTATCTTGTTGGTTTGGCTTCCGTTGAGTGTCATGATGGTTACTTACAGTA
CGATCTTGTGTAAACTAGATCGGTATGAAAGAAAAGCAATGAACAGGGAGCATCCAATGGTTGTAAGGTA
CAAAAGTCGTGTGGCCAAAACATTATTTATTGTACTTATTACCTTCATAATTGTAAGGATTCCTTTCACC
GTTATGATCCTGATCTACTACAAGGATGTCGACGATAATAATAGTTTTGCGATAAGTGAAAGCTTCATTA
TGCTTTGGTGGTTTGCCAAAGTTGCTTTCATATTCTTGTATTCTGCAATGAATCCGATCATTTATGGATT
GACCAATAGAACATTTCGGAGAGCATTCAGGGATTCGAGAATCCTTGGGACACTTTTACGCTTCAGCGAC
GATGAGCAAGTTGATGAAAAACCAAAAAAGCCAAGGATCATATCATTTTCGAAGAAAACGCATACTGAAG
GAATGATTTCAAAAAGAGGAATCAAAAGACGATCGGCTACTAACTGGCTAAATTCCACAATAAGATGGAA
GGATAGGCGTTACAATAATAGAAAAGTGGAAAACAATAACCCGGAAGCTAATGGAACACAATCATCGGAA
ACAGGAGCGAGGAATGCGTCTCAGGAACAGAAAGCCTCAGTCAATGAGCCAATAATCGCTAAGCTGACGT
AA
